>Addgene plasmid #212948 | pcDNA3.1-AtSLAC1 8D | addgene full sequence | sequence record 421782 | Addgene NGS Result
GACGGATCGGGAGATCTCCCGATCCCCTATGGTGCACTCTCAGTACAATCTGCTCTGATGCCGCATAGTT
AAGCCAGTATCTGCTCCCTGCTTGTGTGTTGGAGGTCGCTGAGTAGTGCGCGAGCAAAATTTAAGCTACA
ACAAGGCAAGGCTTGACCGACAATTGCATGAAGAATCTGCTTAGGGTTAGGCGTTTTGCGCTGCTTCGCG
ATGTACGGGCCAGATATACGCGTTGACATTGATTATTGACTAGTTATTAATAGTAATCAATTACGGGGTC
ATTAGTTCATAGCCCATATATGGAGTTCCGCGTTACATAACTTACGGTAAATGGCCCGCCTGGCTGACCG
CCCAACGACCCCCGCCCATTGACGTCAATAATGACGTATGTTCCCATAGTAACGCCAATAGGGACTTTCC
ATTGACGTCAATGGGTGGAGTATTTACGGTAAACTGCCCACTTGGCAGTACATCAAGTGTATCATATGCC
AAGTACGCCCCCTATTGACGTCAATGACGGTAAATGGCCCGCCTGGCATTATGCCCAGTACATGACCTTA
TGGGACTTTCCTACTTGGCAGTACATCTACGTATTAGTCATCGCTATTACCATGGTGATGCGGTTTTGGC
AGTACATCAATGGGCGTGGATAGCGGTTTGACTCACGGGGATTTCCAAGTCTCCACCCCATTGACGTCAA
TGGGAGTTTGTTTTGGCACCAAAATCAACGGGACTTTCCAAAATGTCGTAACAACTCCGCCCCATTGACG
CAAATGGGCGGTAGGCGTGTACGGTGGGAGGTCTATATAAGCAGAGCTCTCTGGCTAACTAGAGAACCCA
CTGCTTACTGGCTTATCGAAATTAATACGACTCACTATAGGGAGACCCAAGCTTGGTACCATGGAGAGGA
AACAGTCAAATGCTCATTCCACTTTCGCCGACATCAATGAAGTTGAAGATGAAGCAGAGCAAGAACTGCA
ACAGCAAGAGAACAACAACAACAAGAGATTCTCTGGAAACAGAGGACCAAACCGAGGGAAACAAAGACCA
TTCAGAGGTTTTAGCAGACAGGTTGACCTAGAGGATGGTTTCGATGTGCTCAACAGAGAATCTAGAGAAA
GAGATGACAAAAAGAGTTTACCGAGGAGTGGTCGTGACTTTGGCGGGTTTGAATCAGGTGGAATCATCAA
CGGTGGAGATGGTCGGAAAACAGATTTTGATATGTTTAGGACTAAATCAACGCTCAGCAAACAAAAGTCT
TTATTGCCTGATATAATAAGGGAGAGAGACATTGAGAATTCTTTAAGAACTGAAGATGGTGAGACCAAAG
ATGATGATATAAATGAAAATGTTGATGCAGGAAGATACTTTGCTGCTCTTAGAGGACCTGAATTGGATGA
AGTCAAGGACAATGAAGATATTCTGCTTCCAAAAGAGGAGCAATGGCCGTTTCTCCTAAGGTTCCCAATT
GGATGCTTCGGTATCTGTTTGGGACTTAGCAGTCAAGCTGTCTTGTGGCTTGCCCTAGCGAAAAGTCCTG
CAACAAACTTTTTACACATCACACCATTGATTAACTTAGTTGTATGGCTATTTTCACTGGTAGTTTTAGT
CTCTGTGTCCTTCACTTACATACTCAAATGCATCTTCTACTTTGAAGCTGTCAAAAGAGAGTATTTTCAT
CCTGTTCGAGTCAACTTCTTCTTCGCTCCTTGGGTGGTTTGCATGTTCCTAGCCATTAGCGTACCTCCCA
TGTTCTCACCAAACCGAAAATACCTCCATCCCGCCATTTGGTGTGTTTTCATGGGTCCTTATTTCTTCCT
CGAGCTAAAGATCTACGGGCAATGGCTTTCGGGAGGGAAGAGGCGACTATGCAAAGTCGCAAACCCATCT
TCTCATCTTTCTGTTGTAGGGAATTTCGTCGGGGCCATCTTAGCTTCAAAAGTTGGATGGGATGAAGTAG
CTAAGTTTCTATGGGCAGTAGGTTTTGCACATTACTTGGTTGTGTTTGTAACACTTTATCAGAGACTTCC
CACCAGTGAAGCTCTTCCTAAAGAGCTTCATCCTGTTTACTCTATGTTCATTGCTGCCCCATCAGCAGCA
AGTATTGCTTGGAACACGATATATGGCCAATTCGACGGATGTTCAAGAACTTGCTTCTTCATTGCACTCT
TCCTATACATATCCCTAGTTGCTCGGATCAATTTCTTCACTGGATTTAAGTTCTCAGTGGCGTGGTGGTC
ATATACTTTTCCTATGACAACAGCATCCGTAGCAACAATAAAGTATGCAGAGGCAGTACCTGGTTACCCG
AGCCGGGCTCTAGCACTCACTCTTTCCTTCATTTCCACAGCGATGGTCTGCGTTTTGTTTGTCTCCACGC
TTCTCCACGCCTTTGTCTGGCAAACGTTGTTCCCAAACGATCTTGCAATTGCCATTACAAAGAGGAAACT
TACCAGGGAGAAGAAGCCTTTTAAAAGAGCTTATGACTTGAAGCGCTGGACCAAGCAGGCTCTGGCGAAG
AAAATATCTGCAGAAAAAGATTTTGAAGCAGAGGAAGAGTCGCATCACTGAGCGGCCGCTCGAGCATGCA
TCTAGAGGGCCCTATTCTATAGTGTCACCTAAATGCTAGAGCTCGCTGATCAGCCTCGACTGTGCCTTCT
AGTTGCCAGCCATCTGTTGTTTGCCCCTCCCCCGTGCCTTCCTTGACCCTGGAAGGTGCCACTCCCACTG
TCCTTTCCTAATAAAATGAGGAAATTGCATCGCATTGTCTGAGTAGGTGTCATTCTATTCTGGGGGGTGG
GGTGGGGCAGGACAGCAAGGGGGAGGATTGGGAAGACAATAGCAGGCATGCTGGGGATGCGGTGGGCTCT
ATGGCTTCTGAGGCGGAAAGAACCAGCTGGGGCTCTAGGGGGTATCCCC
[124 nt withheld, positions 2920-3043]
C
[91 nt withheld, positions 3045-3135]
A
[49 nt withheld, positions 3137-3185]
CCTTTGACGTTGGAGTCCACGTTCTTT
[37 nt withheld, positions 3213-3249]
ACCCTATCTCGGTCTATTCTTTTGATTTATAAGGGATTTTGCCGATTTCGGCCTATTGGTTAAAAAATGA
GCTGATTTAACAAAAATTTAACGCGAATTAATTCTGTGGAATGTGTGTCAGTTAGGGTGTGGAAAGTCCC
CAGGCTCCCCAGCAGGCAGAAGTATGCAAAGCATGCATCTCAATTAGTCAGCAACCAGGTGTGGAAAGTC
CCCAGGCTCCCCAGCAGGCAGAAGTATGCAAAGCATGCATCTCAATTAGTCAGCAACCATAGTCCCGCCC
CTAACTCCGCCCATCCCGCCCCTAACTCCGCCCAGTTCCGCCCATTCTCCGCCCCATGGCTGACTAATTT
TTTTTATTTATGCAGAGGCCGAGGCCGCCTCTGCCTCTGAGCTATTCCAGAAGTAGTGAGGAGGCTTTTT
TGGAGGCCTAGGCTTTTGCAAAAAGCTCCCGGGAGCTTGTATATCCATTTTCGGATCTGATCAAGAGACA
GGATGAGGATCGTTTCGCATGATTGAACAAGATGGATTGCACGCAGGTTCTCCGGCCGCTTGGGTGGAGA
GGCTATTCGGCTATGACTGGGCACAACAGACAATCGGCTGCTCTGATGCCGCCGTGTTCCGGCTGTCAGC
GCAGGGGCGCCCGGTTCTTTTTGTCAAGACCGACCTGTCCGGTGCCCTGAATGAACTGCAGGACGAGGCA
GCGCGGCTATCGTGGCTGGCCACGACGGGCGTTCCTTGCGCAGCTGTGCTCGACGTTGTCACTGAAGCGG
GAAGGGACTGGCTGCTATTGGGCGAAGTGCCGGGGCAGGATCTCCTGTCATCTCACCTTGCTCCTGCCGA
GAAAGTATCCATCATGGCTGATGCAATGCGGCGGCTGCATACGCTTGATCCGGCTACCTGCCCATTCGAC
CACCAAGCGAAACATCGCATCGAGCGAGCACGTACTCGGATGGAAGCCGGTCTTGTCGATCAGGATGATC
TGGACGAAGAGCATCAGGGGCTCGCGCCAGCCGAACTGTTCGCCAGGCTCAAGGCGCGCATGCCCGACGG
CGAGGATCTCGTCGTGACCCATGGCGATGCCTGCTTGCCGAATATCATGGTGGAAAATGGCCGCTTTTCT
GGATTCATCGACTGTGGCCGGCTGGGTGTGGCGGACCGCTATCAGGACATAGCGTTGGCTACCCGTGATA
TTGCTGAAGAGCTTGGCGGCGAATGGGCTGACCGCTTCCTCGTGCTTTACGGTATCGCCGCTCCCGATTC
GCAGCGCATCGCCTTCTATCGCCTTCTTGACGAGTTCTTCTGAGCGGGACTCTGGGGTTCGAAATGACCG
ACCAAGCGACGCCCAACCTGCCATCACGAGATTTCGATTCCACCGCCGCCTTCTATGAAAGGTTGGGCTT
CGGAATCGTTTTCCGGGACGCCGGCTGGATGATCCTCCAGCGCGGGGATCTCATGCTGGAGTTCTTCGCC
CACCCCAACTTGTTTATTGCAGCTTATAATGGTTACAAATAAAGCAATAGCATCACAAATTTCACAAATA
AAGCATTTTTTTCACTGCATTCTAGTTGTGGTTTGTCCAAACTCATCAATGTATCTTATCATGTCTGTAT
ACCGTCGACCTCTAGCTAGAGCTTGGCGTAATCATGGTCATAGCTGTTTCCTGTGTGAAATTGTTATCCG
CTCACAATTCCACACAACATACGAGCCGGAAGCATAAAGTGTAAAGCCTGGGGTGCCTAATGAGTGAGCT
AACTCACATTAATTGCGTTGCGCTCACTGCCCGCTTTCCAGTCGGGAAACCTGTCGTGCCAGCTGCATTA
ATGAATCGGCCAACGCGCGGGGAGAGGCGGTTTGCGTATTGGGCGCTCTTCCGCTTCCTCGCTCACTGAC
TCGCTGCGCTCGGTCGTTCGGCTGCGGCGAGCGGTATCAGCTCACTCAAAGGCGGTAATACGGTTATCCA
CAGAATCAGGGGATAACGCAGGAAAGAACATGTGAGCAAAAGGCCAGCAAAAGGCCAGGAACCGTAAAAA
GGCCGCGTTGCTGGCGTTTTTCCATAGGCTCCGCCCCCCTGACGAGCATCACAAAAATCGACGCTCAAGT
CAGAGGTGGCGAAACCCGACAGGACTATAAAGATACCAGGCGTTTCCCCCTGGAAGCTCCCTCGTGCGCT
CTCCTGTTCCGACCCTGCCGCTTACCGGATACCTGTCCGCCTTTCTCCCTTCGGGAAGCGTGGCGCTTTC
TCATAGCTCACGCTGTAGGTATCTCAGTTCGGTGTAGGTCGTTCGCTCCAAGCTGGGCTGTGTGCACGAA
CCCCCCGTTCAGCCCGACCGCTGCGCCTTATCCGGTAACTATCGTCTTGAGTCCAACCCGGTAAGACACG
ACTTATCGCCACTGGCAGCAGCCACTGGTAACAGGATTAGCAGAGCGAGGTATGTAGGCGGTGCTACAGA
GTTCTTGAAGTGGTGGCCTAACTACGGCTACACTAGAAGAACAGTATTTGGTATCTGCGCTCTGCTGAAG
CCAGTTACCTTCGGAAAAAGAGTTGGTAGCTCTTGATCCGGCAAACAAACCACCGCTGGTAGCGGTGGTT
TTTTTGTTTGCAAGCAGCAGATTACGCGCAGAAAAAAAGGATCTCAAGAAGATCCTTTGATCTTTTCTAC
GGGGTCTGACGCTCAGTGGAACGAAAACTCACGTTAAGGGATTTTGGTCATGAGATTATCAAAAAGGATC
TTCACCTAGATCCTTTTAAATTAAAAATGAAGTTTTAAATCAATCTAAAGTATATATGAGTAAACTTGGT
CTGACAGTTACCAATGCTTAATCAGTGAGGCACCTATCTCAGCGATCTGTCTATTTCGTTCATCCATAGT
TGCCTGACTCCCCGTCGTGTAGATAACTACGATACGGGAGGGCTTACCATCTGGCCCCAGTGCTGCAATG
ATACCGCGAGACCCACGCTCACCGGCTCCAGATTTATCAGCAATAAACCAGCCAGCCGGAAGGGCCGAGC
GCAGAAGTGGTCCTGCAACTTTATCCGCCTCCATCCAGTCTATTAATTGTTGCCGGGAAGCTAGAGTAAG
TAGTTCGCCAGTTAATAGTTTGCGCAACGTTGTTGCCATTGCTACAGGCATCGTGGTGTCACGCTCGTCG
TTTGGTATGGCTTCATTCAGCTCCGGTTCCCAACGATCAAGGCGAGTTACATGATCCCCCATGTTGTGCA
AAAAAGCGGTTAGCTCCTTCGGTCCTCCGATCGTTGTCAGAAGTAAGTTGGCCGCAGTGTTATCACTCAT
GGTTATGGCAGCACTGCATAATTCTCTTACTGTCATGCCATCCGTAAGATGCTTTTCTGTGACTGGTGAG
TACTCAACCAAGTCATTCTGAGAATAGTGTATGCGGCGACCGAGTTGCTCTTGCCCGGCGTCAATACGGG
ATAATACCGCGCCACATAGCAGAACTTTAAAAGTGCTCATCATTGGAAAACGTTCTTCGGGGCGAAAACT
CTCAAGGATCTTACCGCTGTTGAGATCCAGTTCGATGTAACCCACTCGTGCACCCAACTGATCTTCAGCA
TCTTTTACTTTCACCAGCGTTTCTGGGTGAGCAAAAACAGGAAGGCAAAATGCCGCAAAAAAGGGAATAA
GGGCGACACGGAAATGTTGAATACTCATACTCTTCCTTTTTCAATATTATTGAAGCATTTATCAGGGTTA
TTGTCTCATGAGCGGATACATATTTGAATGTATTTAGAAAAATAAACAAATAGGGGTTCCGCGCACATTT
CCCCGAAAAGTGCCACCTGACGTC
Features (pLannotate 1.2.2; 21 found; start..end, strand, type, name):
     28..80      -  misc_feature   bom (fragment): basis of mobility region from pBR322
    235..614     +  enhancer       CMV enhancer: human cytomegalovirus immediate early enhancer
    615..818     +  promoter       CMV promoter: human cytomegalovirus (CMV) immediate early promoter
    814..847     +  LTR            5' LTR (truncated) (fragment): truncated 5' long terminal repeat (LTR) from HIV-1
    863..881     +  promoter       T7 promoter: promoter for bacteriophage T7 RNA polymerase
    901..2568    +  CDS            SLAC1: SLAC1_ARATH - Also known as CDI3 From Arabidopsis thaliana (Mouse-ear cress).
   2606..2624    -  promoter       SP6 promoter: promoter for bacteriophage SP6 RNA polymerase
   2650..2874    +  polyA_signal   bGH poly(A) signal: bovine growth hormone polyadenylation signal
   2878..2899    +  promoter       SV40 promoter (fragment): SV40 enhancer and early promoter
   2920..3348    +  rep_origin     f1 ori (sequence partly withheld): f1 bacteriophage origin of replication; arrow indicates direction of (+) strand synthesis
   3362..3691    +  promoter       SV40 promoter: SV40 enhancer and early promoter
   3758..4549    +  CDS            neo: KKA2_KLEPN - Also known as kan, nptII. Experimental evidence at protein level: Swiss-Prot protein existence level 1. Resistance to kanamycin, neomycin, paromomycin, ribostamycin, butirosin and gentamicin B. From Klebsiella pneumoniae.
   4573..4731    +  CDS            ble (fragment): BLE_KLEPN - Experimental evidence at protein level: Swiss-Prot protein existence level 1. Binding protein with a strong affinity to the bleomycin family of antibiotics. Binds to CL990; an antimitotic-antibiotic compound. From Klebsiella pneumoniae.
   4726..4847    +  polyA_signal   SV40 poly(A) signal: SV40 polyadenylation signal
   4920..4936    -  protein_bind   lac operator: The lac repressor binds to the lac operator to inhibit transcription in E. coli. This inhibition can be relieved by adding lactose or isopropyl-β-D-thiogalactopyranoside (IPTG). lac repressor encoded by lacI
   4944..4974    -  promoter       lac promoter: promoter for the E. coli lac operon
   4989..5010    -  protein_bind   CAP binding site: CAP binding activates transcription in the presence of cAMP. E. coli catabolite activator protein
   5023..5115    -  CDS            lacI (fragment): lac repressor; lacI; The lac repressor binds to the lac operator to inhibit transcription in E. coli. This inhibition can be relieved by adding lactose or isopropyl-β-D-thiogalactopyranoside (IPTG).
   5298..5886    -  rep_origin     ori: high-copy-number ColE1/pMB1/pBR322/pUC origin of replication
   6057..6917    -  CDS            AmpR: β-lactamase; bla; confers resistance to ampicillin, carbenicillin, and related antibiotics
   6918..7022    -  promoter       AmpR promoter: bla
