[The description below was written by a language model from this plasmid's Addgene catalogue record and pLannotate feature annotations shown in this document.]
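Description:
pcDNA3.1-AtSLAC1 8D is a mammalian expression plasmid of about 7.05 kb built on the pcDNA3.1 backbone. It carries the Arabidopsis thaliana slow anion channel-associated 1 gene (SLAC1, also known as OZS1, CDI3 or RCD3). The roughly 1.67 kb coding sequence was inserted between KpnI and NotI sites. It sits downstream of the human cytomegalovirus immediate-early enhancer and promoter and upstream of the bovine growth hormone polyadenylation signal, an arrangement that gives strong constitutive transcription in transfected mammalian cells. T7 and SP6 phage promoters flank the insert, with T7 in the sense orientation, where it could support in vitro transcription. No epitope or purification tag is annotated or listed in the record.

"8D" refers to eight serine or threonine to aspartate substitutions: S59D, T62D, S65D, S86D, S107D, S124D, S146D and S152D. Replacing such residues with aspartate is a common way to mimic phosphorylation, although the record itself does not state the rationale. The associated publication reports cryo-EM structures of SLAC1 and a proposed activation model, so the plasmid was presumably used to produce this channel variant in mammalian cells for structural or functional study.

In E. coli the plasmid is maintained at high copy through a ColE1/pUC-type origin and selected with ampicillin via the β-lactamase gene. An f1 origin is also present. A separate cassette, made up of the SV40 early promoter, the neomycin phosphotransferase gene and the SV40 polyadenylation signal, allows G418 selection of stably transfected mammalian cells. The remaining short annotations (a truncated HIV-1 LTR fragment, ble, lacI and bom fragments, and lac promoter/operator elements) appear to be backbone remnants or annotation-software matches rather than functional parts.
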