Addgene plasmid #212948: pcDNA3.1-AtSLAC1 8D
Purpose: Vector used for expression of AtSLAC1 8D in mammalian cell
Depositing lab: Sangho Lee. Depositing organization: Sungkyunkwan University. Publication: Cryo-EM structures of the plant anion channel SLAC1 from Arabidopsis thaliana suggest a combined activation model. Lee Y, Jeong HS, Jung S, Hwang J, Le CTH, Jun SH, Du EJ, Kang K, Kim BG, Lim HH, Lee S. Nat Commun. 2023 Nov 14;14(1):7345. doi: 10.1038/s41467-023-43193-3. PubMed 37963863.
Backbone
  Vector backbone: pcDNA3.1
  Backbone size w/o insert (bp): 5383
  Total vector size (bp): 7054
  Vector type: Mammalian Expression
Growth in bacteria
  Bacterial resistance: Ampicillin, 100 μg/mL
  Growth temperature: 37°C
  Growth strain: DH5alpha
  Copy number: High Copy
Gene/Insert
  Gene/Insert name: Slow anion channel-associated 1 (alt name: SLAC1)
  Species: A. thaliana (mustard weed)
  Insert size (bp): 1671
  Mutation: S59D/T62D/S65D/S86D/S107D/S124D/S146D/S152D
  GenBank ID: BT002640
  Entrez Gene: OZS1 (a.k.a. AT1G12480, CARBON DIOXIDE INSENSITIVE 3, CDI3, F5O11.23, F5O11_23, OZONE-SENSITIVE 1, RADICAL-INDUCED CELL DEATH 3, RCD3, SLAC1, SLOW ANION CHANNEL-ASSOCIATED 1)
  Promoter: CMV
  Cloning method: Restriction Enzyme; 5′ cloning site KpnI (unknown if destroyed); 3′ cloning site NotI (unknown if destroyed)
  Sequencing primers: 5′ CGC AAA TGG GCG GTA GGC GTG; 3′ CTA GAA GGC ACA GTC GAG GC
Terms and licenses: Academic/Nonprofit Terms; Industry Terms: Not Available to Industry
How to cite: pcDNA3.1-AtSLAC1 8D was a gift from Sangho Lee (Addgene plasmid # 212948 ; http://n2t.net/addgene:212948 ; RRID:Addgene_212948)
